Addgene plasmid #56000: mPlum-SSTR3-N-17
Purpose: Localization: Cilium, Excitation: 590, Emission: 649
Depositing lab: Michael Davidson. Depositing organization: Florida State University, Tallahassee.
Backbone
  Vector backbone: mPlum-N1
  Backbone size w/o insert (bp): 4750
  Vector type: Mammalian Expression
  Selectable markers: Neomycin (select with G418)
Growth in bacteria
  Bacterial resistance: Kanamycin, 50 μg/mL
  Growth temperature: 37°C
  Growth strain: DH5alpha
  Copy number: High Copy
Gene/Insert
  Gene/Insert name: SSTR3 (alt name: NM_009218.3)
  Species: M. musculus (mouse)
  Mutation: A270V in SSTR3
  Promoter: CMV
  Tag / fusion protein: mPlum (C terminal on backbone)
  Cloning method: Unknown
  Sequencing primers: 5′ CMV-F; 3′ SV40pA-R
Terms and licenses: Academic/Nonprofit Terms; Industry Terms: Not Available to Industry
Depositor comments: . Excitation = 590; Emission = 649 ; Addgene sequencing results find 1 extra amino acid in linker region (V442ins)
How to cite: mPlum-SSTR3-N-17 was a gift from Michael Davidson (Addgene plasmid # 56000 ; http://n2t.net/addgene:56000 ; RRID:Addgene_56000)
