[The description below was written by a language model from this plasmid's Addgene catalogue record.]
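Description:
mPlum-SSTR3-N-17 is a mammalian expression plasmid built on the mPlum-N1 backbone (about 4.75 kb without the insert), an N1-style fluorescent protein fusion vector in which the gene of interest is placed upstream of the fluorophore. It is maintained as a high-copy plasmid in E. coli under kanamycin selection, and it carries a neomycin resistance marker that allows G418 selection of transfected mammalian cells. No feature table accompanies the record, so the origin of replication and polyadenylation elements are not explicitly listed, although the use of an SV40 polyA reverse sequencing primer suggests an SV40 polyadenylation signal downstream of the fusion.

The payload is mouse somatostatin receptor 3 (SSTR3), expressed from the CMV promoter and fused at its C terminus to mPlum, a far-red fluorescent protein with recorded excitation and emission maxima of 590 and 649 nm. The "N-17" in the name probably refers to the length of the linker joining receptor and fluorophore, though the record does not state this; repository sequencing found one additional amino acid in the linker region (a valine insertion at position 442). The SSTR3 coding sequence also carries an A270V substitution relative to the reference. SSTR3 is a G protein-coupled receptor that concentrates in the membrane of primary cilia, and the record gives the intended localization as the cilium. The construct therefore serves as a far-red ciliary marker for fluorescence imaging of transfected mammalian cells, and its spectral position makes it suitable for combination with green or yellow fluorescent labels in multicolour experiments.
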