>Addgene plasmid #56000 | mPlum-SSTR3-N-17 | depositor partial sequence | sequence record 86906 | insert sequence
CAGATCCGCTAGCGCTACCGGACTCAGATCTCGAGACCGCCATGGCCACTGTTACCTATCCTTCATCTGA
GCCTACGACCTTGGACCCTGGGAACGCATCCTCGACCTGGCCCCTGGATACCACCCTGGGGAACACATCC
GCTGGCGCTAGCCTGACAGGCCTGGCTGTCAGTGGCATCTTGATCTCTCTGGTGTACCTGGTGGTGTGCG
TGGTGGGTTTGCTGGGCAACTCGCTGGTGATCTACGTGGTCCTGCGGCACACGTCCAGCCCATCAGTGAC
CAGTGTCTATATCCTCAACCTGGCTCTGGCTGATGAGCTCTTCATGCTAGGGCTACCCTTCCTGGCTGCT
CAGAACGCCCTGTCCTACTGGCCCTTCGGATCTCTCATGTGCCGTCTGGTCATGGCCGTGGATGGCATCA
ACCAGTTCACCAGCATCTTCTGCCTCACCGTCATGAGTGTGGACCGCTATCTGGCTGTGGTGCACCCCAC
ACGCTCAGCCCGCTGGCGCACGGCACCAGTGGCTCGCACGGTCAGTGCAGCTGTCTGGGTGGCCTCGGCT
GTGGTGGTGCTGCCTGTGGTTGTGTTCTCAGGAGTGCCCCGGGGCATGAGCACGTGCCACATGCAGTGGC
CAGAGCCAGCGGCTGCCTGGCGAACAGCCTTCATCATCTACACGGCCGCACTGGGCTTCTTTGGGCCCCT
GCTGGTCATCTGCTTGTGCTACTTGCTCATTGTGGTAAAGGTGCGGTCGACCACCCGGCGGGTGCGGGCG
CCCTCGTGTCAGTGGGTACAGGCACCCGCATGCCAGCGGCGACGCCGCTCTGAGCGCAGGGTCACACGCA
TGGTGGTGGCCGTGGTGGCACTCTTCGTCCTCTGCTGGATGCCTTTCTATCTGCTCAACATCGTCAATGT
GGTGTGCCCGCTGCCGGAGGAGCCCGCCTTCTTCGGCCTCTACTTCCTGGTGGTGGCGCTGCCCTACGCC
AACAGCTGCGCAAACCCCATCCTCTACGGCTTCCTCTCCTACCGCTTCAAGCAGGGCTTTCGCAGGATCC
TGCTAAGACCATCACGTCGCATTCGGAGCCAGGAGCCAGGGTCGGGACCTCCAGAGAAGACTGAAGAGGA
GGAGGATGAAGAAGAAGAAGAGAGAAGGGAAGAGGAGGAGCGGAGGATGCAGAGAGGGCAGGAGATGAAC
GGGAGGCTCAGTCAGATCGCACAGGCTGGCACTAGTGGACAACAGCCACGGCCCTGCACAGGGACTGCTA
AGGAGCAGCAGCTTCTGCCCCAGGAGGCCACAGCTGGGGACAAGGCCAGCACACTGAGCCATCTGGGAAT
TCTGCAGTCGACGGTACCGCGGGCCCGGGATCCACCGGTGGCTACCATGGTGAGCAAGGGCGAGGAGGTC
ATCAAGGAGTTCATGCGCTTCAAGGAGCACATGGAGGGCTCCGTGAACGGCCACGAGTTCGAGATCGAGG
GCGAGGGCGAGGGCCGCCCCTACGAGGGCACCCAGACCGCCAGGCTGAAGGTGACCAAGGGTGGCCCCCT
GCCCTTCGCCTGGGACATCCTGTCCCCTCAGATCATGTACGGCTCCAAGGCCTACGTGAAGCACCCCGCC
GACATCCCCGACTACTTGAAGCTGTCCTTCCCCGAGGGCTTCAAGTGGGAGCGCGTGATGAACTTCGAGG
ACGGCGGCGTGGTGACCGTGACCCAGGACTCCTCCCTGCAGGACGGCGAGTTCATCTACAAGGTGAAGGT
GCGCGGCACCAACTTCCCCTCCGACGGCCCCGTAATGCAGAAGAAGACCATGGGCTGGGAGGCCTCCTCC
GAGCGGATGTACCCCGAGGACGGCGCCCTGAAGGGCGAGATGAAGATGAGGCTGAGGCTGAAGGACGGCG
GCCACTACGACGCCGAGGTCAAGACCACCTACATGGCCAAGAAGCCCGTGCAGCTGCCCGGCGCCTACAA
GACCGACATCAAGCTGGACATCACCTCCCACAACGAGGACTACACCATCGTGGAACAGTACGAGCGCGCC
GAGGGCCGCCACTCCACCGGCGCCTAAGCGGCCGCGACTCTAGATCATAATCAGCCATACCACATTT
