>Addgene plasmid #56000 | mPlum-SSTR3-N-17 | addgene partial sequence | sequence record 136790 | Mombaerts-mRFPup 5'-GTGGCCGTTCACGGAGCCCTCCATG-3'
CCTCCTCGCCCTTGCTCACCATGGTAGCCACCGGTGGATCCCGGGCCCGCGGTACCGTCGACTGCAGAAT
TCCCAGATGGCTCAGTGTGCTGGCCTTGTCCCCAGCTGTGGCCTCCTGGGGCAGAAGCTGCTGCTCCTTA
GCAGTCCCTGTGCAGGGCCGTGGCTGTTGTCCACTAGTGCCAGCCTGTGCGATCTGACTGAGCCTCCCGT
TCATCTCCTGCCCTCTCTGCATCCTCCGCTCCTCCTCTTCCCTTCTCTCTTCTTCTTCTTCATCCTCCTC
CTCTTCAGTCTTCTCTGGAGGTCCCGACCCTGGCTCCTGGCTCCGAATGCGACGTGATGGTCTTAGCAGG
ATCCTGCGAAAGCCCTGCTTGAAGCGGTAGGAGAGGAAGCCGTAGAGGATGGGGTTTGCGCAGCTGTTGG
CGTAGGGCAGCGCCACCACCAGGAAGTAGAGGCCGAAGAAGGCGGGCTCCTCCGGCAGCGGGCACACCAC
ATTGACGATGTTGAGCAGATAGAAAGGCATCCAGCAGAGGACGAAGAGTGCCACCACGGCCACCACCATG
CGTGTGACCCTGCGCTCAGAGCGGCGTCGCCGCTGGCATGCGGGTGCCTGTACCCACTGACACGAGGGCG
CCCGCACCCGCCGGGTGGTCGACCGCACCTTTACCACAATGAGCAAGTAGCACAAGCAGATGACCAGCA
